Addgene plasmid #190854: pSilencer2.1-U6-3JB8F+12
Purpose: For mammalian expression of 3JB8F+12, a dual-specificity aptamer that binds OGT and β-catenin. Expression is driven by a U6 promoter. This dual-specificity aptamer adopts a folded linker.
Depositing lab: Gerald Hart. Depositing organization: University of Georgia. Publication: Dual-specificity RNA aptamers enable manipulation of target-specific O-GlcNAcylation and unveil functions of O-GlcNAc on beta-catenin. Zhu Y, Hart GW. Cell. 2022 Dec 30:S0092-8674(22)01529-X. doi: 10.1016/j.cell.2022.12.016. PubMed 36626902.
Backbone
  Vector backbone: pSilencer2.1-U6 hygro
  Total vector size (bp): 5177
  Vector type: Mammalian Expression, Synthetic Biology, Affinity Reagent/ Antibody
  Selectable markers: Hygromycin
Growth in bacteria
  Bacterial resistance: Ampicillin, 100 μg/mL
  Growth temperature: 37°C
  Growth strain: DH5alpha
  Copy number: High Copy
Gene/Insert
  Gene/Insert name: 3JB8F_T1+12bp (A Dual-Specificity aptamer targeting OGT and β-catenin)
  Species: Synthetic
  Insert size (bp): 333
  Promoter: U6
  Cloning method: Gibson Cloning
  Sequencing primers: 5′ T7, LKO.1 5'; 3′ 2.0Rev
Terms and licenses: Academic/Nonprofit Terms; Industry Terms
How to cite: pSilencer2.1-U6-3JB8F+12 was a gift from Gerald Hart (Addgene plasmid # 190854 ; http://n2t.net/addgene:190854 ; RRID:Addgene_190854)
