[The description below was written by a language model from this plasmid's Addgene catalogue record and pLannotate feature annotations shown in this document.]
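Description:
pSilencer2.1-U6-3JB8F+12 is a mammalian expression plasmid of about 5.2 kb, built on the pSilencer2.1-U6 hygro backbone. This vector was originally designed for RNA polymerase III-driven expression of small RNAs, and here it has been repurposed to express a structured RNA aptamer. It is propagated in E. coli through a high-copy ColE1/pUC-type origin with β-lactamase (AmpR) selection. For mammalian cells it carries a hygromycin phosphotransferase (HygR) cassette driven by the SV40 enhancer/early promoter and terminated by an SV40 polyadenylation signal, which allows transfected cells to be selected or enriched. The feature table also lists cloning-vector remnants: lac promoter/operator elements, a lacZα fragment, SP6 and T7 phage promoters, and short fragments of ble, lacI, bom and rop. None of these appear to contribute to the payload.

The payload is a 333 bp synthetic insert, 3JB8F_T1+12bp, introduced by Gibson cloning. The insert itself is not annotated, but the unannotated stretch between the human U6 promoter and the lacZα fragment is consistent with its position. U6 is a Pol III promoter well suited to producing defined, non-polyadenylated small RNAs. The transcript is a dual-specificity aptamer that binds both O-GlcNAc transferase (OGT) and β-catenin, with the two binding modules joined by a linker that the record describes as folded. According to the associated publication title, aptamers of this type are used to manipulate O-GlcNAcylation in a target-specific way, in this case to study the function of O-GlcNAc on β-catenin in cultured mammalian cells. The record does not state what "+12" means beyond the 12 bp indicated in the insert name.
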