Features (pLannotate 1.2.2; 20 found; start..end, strand, type, name):
     96..186     +  promoter       AmpR promoter (fragment): bla
    187..480     +  promoter       SV40 promoter (fragment): SV40 enhancer and early promoter
    529..1554    +  CDS            HygR: aminoglycoside phosphotransferase from E. coli; aph(4)-Ia; confers resistance to hygromycin
   1564..1689    +  CDS            ble (fragment): BLE_KLEPN - Experimental evidence at protein level: Swiss-Prot protein existence level 1. Binding protein with a strong affinity to the bleomycin family of antibiotics. Binds to CL990; an antimitotic-antibiotic compound. From Klebsiella pneumoniae.
   1684..1805    +  polyA_signal   SV40 poly(A) signal: SV40 polyadenylation signal
   1878..1894    -  protein_bind   lac operator: The lac repressor binds to the lac operator to inhibit transcription in E. coli. This inhibition can be relieved by adding lactose or isopropyl-β-D-thiogalactopyranoside (IPTG). lac repressor encoded by lacI
   1902..1926    -  promoter       lac promoter (fragment): promoter for the E. coli lac operon
   1936..1955    +  promoter       AmpR promoter (fragment): bla
   1956..2816    +  CDS            AmpR: β-lactamase; bla; confers resistance to ampicillin, carbenicillin, and related antibiotics
   2987..3575    +  rep_origin     ori: high-copy-number ColE1/pMB1/pBR322/pUC origin of replication
   3758..3850    +  CDS            lacI (fragment): lac repressor; lacI; The lac repressor binds to the lac operator to inhibit transcription in E. coli. This inhibition can be relieved by adding lactose or isopropyl-β-D-thiogalactopyranoside (IPTG).
   3863..3884    +  protein_bind   CAP binding site: CAP binding activates transcription in the presence of cAMP. E. coli catabolite activator protein
   3899..3929    +  promoter       lac promoter: promoter for the E. coli lac operon
   3937..3953    +  protein_bind   lac operator: The lac repressor binds to the lac operator to inhibit transcription in E. coli. This inhibition can be relieved by adding lactose or isopropyl-β-D-thiogalactopyranoside (IPTG). lac repressor encoded by lacI
   3997..4015    +  promoter       SP6 promoter: promoter for bacteriophage SP6 RNA polymerase
   4027..4045    +  promoter       T7 promoter: promoter for bacteriophage T7 RNA polymerase
   4176..4416    +  promoter       U6 promoter: RNA polymerase III promoter for human U6 snRNA
   4783..4937    +  CDS            lacZα (fragment): LacZα fragment of β-galactosidase; lacZ fragment
   4943..5042    -  misc_feature   bom (fragment): basis of mobility region from pBR322
   5144..1       -  CDS            rop (fragment) (across the origin): Rop protein, which maintains plasmids at low copy number; rop
>Addgene plasmid #190854 | pSilencer2.1-U6-3JB8F+12 | addgene full sequence | sequence record 379261 | Addgene NGS Result
GACGAAAGGGCCTCGTGATACGCCTATTTTTATAGGTTAATGTCATGATAATAATGGTTTCTTAGACGTC
AGGTGGCACTTTTCGGGGAAATGTGCGCGGAACCCCTATTTGTTTATTTTTCTAAATACATTCAAATATG
TATCCGCTCATGAGACAATAACCCTGATAAATGCTTCAATAATATTCCAGCAGGCAGAAGTATGCAAAGC
ATGCATCTCAATTAGTTAGCAACCAGGTGTGGAAAGTCCCCAGGCTCCCCAGCAGGCAGAAGTATGCAAA
GCATGCATCTCAATTAGTCAGCAACCATAGTCCCGCCCCTAACTCCGCCCATCCCGCCCCTAACTCCGCC
CAGTTCCGCCCATTCTCCGCCCCATGGCTGACTAATTTTTTTTATTTATGCAGAGGCCGAGGCCGCCTCT
GCCTCTGAGCTATTCCAGAAGTAGTGGGGAGGCTTTTTTGGAGGCCTAGGCTTTTGCAAAAAGCTCCCGG
GAGCTTGTATATCCATTTTCGGATCTGATCAGCACGTGATGAAAAAGCCTGAACTCACCGCGACGTCTGT
CGAGAAGTTTCTGATCGAAAAGTTCGACAGCGTCTCCGACCTGATGCAGCTCTCGGAGGGCGAAGAATCT
CGTGCTTTCAGCTTCGATGTAGGAGGGCGTGGATATGTCCTGCGGGTAAATAGCTGCGCCGATGGTTTCT
ACAAAGATCGTTATGTTTATCGGCACTTTGCATCGGCCGCGCTCCCGATTCCGGAAGTGCTTGACATTGG
GGAATTCAGCGAGAGCCTGACCTATTGCATCTCCCGCCGTGCACAGGGTGTCACGTTGCAAGACCTGCCT
GAAACCGAACTGCCCGCTGTTCTGCAGCCGGTCGCGGAGGCCATGGATGCGATCGCTGCGGCCGATCTTA
GCCAGACGAGCGGGTTCGGCCCATTCGGACCGCAAGGAATCGGTCAATACACTACATGGCGTGATTTCAT
ATGCGCGATTGCTGATCCCCATGTGTATCACTGGCAAACTGTGATGGACGACACCGTCAGTGCGTCCGTC
GCGCAGGCTCTCGATGAGCTGATGCTTTGGGCCGAGGACTGCCCCGAAGTCCGGCACCTCGTGCACGCGG
ATTTCGGCTCCAACAATGTCCTGACGGACAATGGCCGCATAACAGCGGTCATTGACTGGAGCGAGGCGAT
GTTCGGGGATTCCCAATACGAGGTCGCCAACATCTTCTTCTGGAGGCCGTGGTTGGCTTGTATGGAGCAG
CAGACGCGCTACTTCGAGCGGAGGCATCCGGAGCTTGCAGGATCGCCGCGGCTCCGGGCGTATATGCTCC
GCATTGGTCTTGACCAACTCTATCAGAGCTTGGTTGACGGCAATTTCGATGATGCAGCTTGGGCGCAGGG
TCGATGCGACGCAATCGTCCGATCCGGAGCCGGGACTGTCGGGCGTACACAAATCGCCCGCAGAAGCGCG
GCCGTCTGGACCGATGGCTGTGTAGAAGTACTCGCCGATAGTGGAAACCGACGCCCCAGCACTCGTCCGA
GGGCAAAGGAATAGCACGTGCTACGAGATTTCGATTCCACCGCCGCCTTCTATGAAAGGTTGGGCTTCGG
AATCGTTTTCCGGGACGCCGGCTGGATGATCCTCCAGCGCGGGGATCTCATGCTGGAGTTCTTCGCCCAC
CCCAACTTGTTTATTGCAGCTTATAATGGTTACAAATAAAGCAATAGCATCACAAATTTCACAAATAAAG
CATTTTTTTCACTGCATTCTAGTTGTGGTTTGTCCAAACTCATCAATGTATCTTATCATGTCTGTATACC
GTCGACCTCTAGCTAGAGCTTGGCGTAATCATGGTCATAGCTGTTTCCTGTGTGAAATTGTTATCCGCTC
ACAATTCCACACAACATACGAGCCGGAAGCATAAAGGTAAGCCTGAATATTGAAAAAGGAAGAGTATGAG
TATTCAACATTTCCGTGTCGCCCTTATTCCCTTTTTTGCGGCATTTTGCCTTCCTGTTTTTGCTCACCCA
GAAACGCTGGTGAAAGTAAAAGATGCTGAAGATCAGTTGGGTGCACGAGTGGGTTACATCGAACTGGATC
TCAACAGCGGTAAGATCCTTGAGAGTTTTCGCCCCGAAGAACGTTTTCCAATGATGAGCACTTTTAAAGT
TCTGCTATGTGGCGCGGTATTATCCCGTATTGACGCCGGGCAAGAGCAACTCGGTCGCCGCATACACTAT
TCTCAGAATGACTTGGTTGAGTACTCACCAGTCACAGAAAAGCATCTTACGGATGGCATGACAGTAAGAG
AATTATGCAGTGCTGCCATAACCATGAGTGATAACACTGCGGCCAACTTACTTCTGACAACGATCGGAGG
ACCGAAGGAGCTAACCGCTTTTTTGCACAACATGGGGGATCATGTAACTCGCCTTGATCGTTGGGAACCG
GAGCTGAATGAAGCCATACCAAACGACGAGCGTGACACCACGATGCCTGTAGCAATGGCAACAACGTTGC
GCAAACTATTAACTGGCGAACTACTTACTCTAGCTTCCCGGCAACAATTAATAGACTGGATGGAGGCGGA
TAAAGTTGCAGGACCACTTCTGCGCTCGGCCCTTCCGGCTGGCTGGTTTATTGCTGATAAATCTGGAGCC
GGTGAGCGTGGGTCTCGCGGTATCATTGCAGCACTGGGGCCAGATGGTAAGCCCTCCCGTATCGTAGTTA
TCTACACGACGGGGAGTCAGGCAACTATGGATGAACGAAATAGACAGATCGCTGAGATAGGTGCCTCACT
GATTAAGCATTGGTAACTGTCAGACCAAGTTTACTCATATATACTTTAGATTGATTTAAAACTTCATTTT
TAATTTAAAAGGATCTAGGTGAAGATCCTTTTTGATAATCTCATGACCAAAATCCCTTAACGTGAGTTTT
CGTTCCACTGAGCGTCAGACCCCGTAGAAAAGATCAAAGGATCTTCTTGAGATCCTTTTTTTCTGCGCGT
AATCTGCTGCTTGCAAACAAAAAAACCACCGCTACCAGCGGTGGTTTTTTTGCCGGATCAAGAGCTACCA
ACTCTTTTTCCGAAGGTAACTGGCTTCAGCAGAGCGCAGATACCAAATACTGTTCTTCTAGTGTAGCCGT
AGTTAGGCCACCACTTCAAGAACTCTGTAGCACCGCCTACATACCTCGCTCTGCTAATCCTGTTACCAGT
GGCTGCTGCCAGTGGCGATAAGTCGTGTCTTACCGGGTTGGACTCAAGACGATAGTTACCGGATAAGGCG
CAGCGGTCGGGCTGAACGGGGGGTTCGTGCACACAGCCCAGCTTGGAGCGAACGACCTACACCGAACTGA
GATACCTACAGCGTGAGCTATGAGAAAGCGCCACGCTTCCCGAAGGGAGAAAGGCGGACAGGTATCCGGT
AAGCGGCAGGGTCGGAACAGGAGAGCGCACGAGGGAGCTTCCAGGGGGAAACGCCTGGTATCTTTATAGT
CCTGTCGGGTTTCGCCACCTCTGACTTGAGCGTCGATTTTTGTGATGCTCGTCAGGGGGGCGGAGCCTAT
GGAAAAACGCCAGCAACGCGGCCTTTTTACGGTTCCTGGCCTTTTGCTGGCCTTTTGCTCACATGTTCTT
TCCTGCGTTATCCCCTGATTCTGTGGATAACCGTATTACCGCCTTTGAGTGAGCTGATACCGCTCGCCGC
AGCCGAACGACCGAGCGCAGCGAGTCAGTGAGCGAGGAAGCGGAAGAGCGCCCAATACGCAAACCGCCTC
TCCCCGCGCGTTGGCCGATTCATTAATGCAGCTGGCACGACAGGTTTCCCGACTGGAAAGCGGGCAGTGA
GCGCAACGCAATTAATGTGAGTTAGCTCACTCATTAGGCACCCCAGGCTTTACACTTTATGCTTCCGGCT
CGTATGTTGTGTGGAATTGTGAGCGGATAACAATTTCACACAGGAAACAGCTATGACATGATTACGAATT
GCAACGATTTAGGTGACACTATAGAAGAGAAGGAATTAATACGACTCACTATAGGGAGAGAGAGAGAATT
ACCCTCACTAAAGGGAGGAGAAGCATGAATTCCCCAGTGGAAAGACGCGCAGGCAAAACGCACCACGTGA
CGGAGCGTGACCGCGCGCCGAGCGCGCGCCAAGGTCGGGCAGGAAGAGGGCCTATTTCCCATGATTCCTT
CATATTTGCATATACGATACAAGGCTGTTAGAGAGATAATTAGAATTAATTTGACTGTAAACACAAAGAT
ATTAGTACAAAATACGTGACGTAGAAAGTAATAATTTCTTGGGTAGTTTGCAGTTTTAAAATTATGTTTT
AAAATGGACTATCATATGCTTACCGTAACTTGAAAGTATTTCGATTTCTTGGGTTTATATATCTTGTGGA
AAGGACGAAACACCGGGAAAACGGCATCAATATGGTGACCTCCCGGGCTAGCTAGCTAGCCCGAGGAGAG
AATCACTTACGGATCCTCGTTAAGTGGCTCTCAGTCGCCCGTAACTCCGATGCCGATGCAGCGGCGACAA
CTGCACCCAAGGCTCGGATCCTCGGGCTAGCTAGCTAGAGCGGGGGACCACCAGGTTGCCTAAGGGGGGT
GAACCGGCCCAGGTCGGAGCTTCTGGGCGGCGATGAGATGACGTGTGCGGTGGTCGAGAGGTACCTTGGG
TGAGGGAAGGGAAGGGAGGTTGACCACTGCGTGACTGCCCAGAAGCAACGGAGCAGGTCAAAACTCCCGT
GCTGTTTTTTGGAAAAGCTTGGCACTGGCCGTCGTTTTACAACGTCGTGACTGGGAAAACCCTGGCGTTA
CCCAACTTAATCGCCTTGCAGCACATCCCCCTTTCGCCAGCTGGCGTAATAGCGAAGAGGCCCGCACCGA
TCGCCCTTCCCAACAGTTGCGCAGCCTGAATGGCGAATGGCGCCTGATGCGGTATTTTCTCCTTACGCAT
CTGTGCGGTATTTCACACCGCATATGGTGCACTCTCAGTACAATCTGCTCTGATGCCGCATAGTTAAGCC
AGCCCCGACACCCGCCAACACCCGCTGACGCGCCCTGACGGGCTTGTCTGCTCCCGGCATCCGCTTACAG
ACAAGCTGTGACCGTCTCCGGGAGCTGCATGTGTCAGAGGTTTTCACCGTCATCACCGAAACGCGCGA
